Addgene plasmid #154335: pJW2086
Purpose: Crispr repair template: add insertion site specific homology arms by PCR before insertion
Depositing lab: Jordan Ward. Depositing organization: University of California, Santa Cruz. Publication: An expanded auxin-inducible degron toolkit for Caenorhabditis elegans. Ashley GE, Duong T, Levenson MT, Martinez MAQ, Johnson LC, Hibshman JD, Saeger HN, Palmisano NJ, Doonan R, Martinez-Mendez R, Davidson BR, Zhang W, Ragle JM, Medwig-Kinney TN, Sirota SS, Goldstein B, Matus DQ, Dickinson DJ, Reiner DJ, Ward JD. Genetics. 2021 Mar 31;217(3). pii: 6104563. doi: 10.1093/genetics/iyab006. PubMed 33677541.
Backbone
  Vector backbone: pDONR221
  Backbone size w/o insert (bp): 2360
  Vector type: Worm Expression, CRISPR
Growth in bacteria
  Bacterial resistance: Kanamycin, 50 μg/mL
  Growth temperature: 37°C
  Growth strain: DH5alpha
  Copy number: High Copy
Gene/Insert
  Gene/Insert name: 30aa linker::GFP::AID*::3xFLAG::10aa linker
  Species: C. elegans (nematode), Synthetic
  Insert size (bp): 1275
  Cloning method: Gibson Cloning
  Sequencing primers: 5′ M13 Forward (tgtaaaacgacggccagt); 3′ M13 Reverse (caggaaacagctatgaccatg)
Terms and licenses: Academic/Nonprofit Terms; Industry Terms: Not Available to Industry
How to cite: pJW2086 was a gift from Jordan Ward (Addgene plasmid # 154335 ; http://n2t.net/addgene:154335 ; RRID:Addgene_154335)
