[The description below was written by a language model from this plasmid's Addgene catalogue record and pLannotate feature annotations shown in this document.]
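Description:
pJW2086 is a CRISPR repair-template plasmid for Caenorhabditis elegans, built in the pDONR221 backbone by Gibson cloning. It is not an expression vector in the usual sense. It serves as a PCR template from which a tagging cassette is amplified, with homology arms specific to the chosen genomic insertion site added through the primers before the product is used for homology-directed repair. The sequenced plasmid is about 3.6 kb and is propagated in E. coli at high copy from a ColE1/pUC-type origin, with selection by a kanamycin resistance gene (aph(3')-Ia). Backbone remnants in the feature table include the rrnB T1 and T2 terminators upstream of the insert, a T7 promoter downstream in reverse orientation, and short lacI and lacZα fragments. The brief "Twin-Strep-tag" hit just upstream of GFP is only a fragment. It most likely reflects similarity to flexible linker sequence rather than a functional tag, since no such tag is listed in the insert.

The roughly 1.3 kb insert encodes a 30-amino-acid linker, GFP, AID*, 3xFLAG and a 10-amino-acid linker, with no promoter of its own, since expression comes from the endogenous locus after knock-in. The GFP is annotated as a monomeric enhanced GFP carrying synthetic introns for C. elegans expression. AID* matches the minimal degron from Arabidopsis IAA17, which directs auxin-dependent degradation of the tagged protein when TIR1 is present. The 3xFLAG epitope supports antibody-based detection or purification, and the flanking linkers separate the cassette from the target protein. The plasmid belongs to an expanded auxin-inducible degron toolkit for visualising and conditionally depleting endogenous worm proteins.
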