Features (pLannotate 1.2.2; 11 found; start..end, strand, type, name):
     12..104     +  CDS            lacI (fragment): lac repressor; lacI; The lac repressor binds to the lac operator to inhibit transcription in E. coli. This inhibition can be relieved by adding lactose or isopropyl-β-D-thiogalactopyranoside (IPTG).
    159..186     -  terminator     rrnB T2 terminator: transcription terminator T2 from the E. coli rrnB gene
    318..361     +  terminator     rrnB T1 terminator: Escherichia coli rrnB; transcription terminator T1 from the E. coli rrnB gene
    408..444     -  CDS            lacZα (fragment): LacZα fragment of β-galactosidase; lacZ fragment
    463..480     +  CDS            Twin-Strep-tag (fragment): two Strep-Tag®II moieties connected by a linker for enhanced binding to Strep-Tactin®, an engineered form of streptavidin (Schmidt et al., 2013)
    572..1414    +  CDS            mEGFP (fragment): monomeric enhanced GFP, optimized with synthetic introns for expression in C. elegans
   1472..1604    +  CDS            mini-AID (fragment): minimal degron from the auxin-responsive IAA17 protein of Arabidopsis thaliana (Kubota et al., 2013) acts as an auxin-inducible degron (AID) in the presence of TIR1
   1631..1696    +  CDS            3xFLAG: three tandem FLAG® epitope tags, followed by an enterokinase cleavage site
   1751..1769    -  promoter       T7 promoter: promoter for bacteriophage T7 RNA polymerase
   1903..2712    +  CDS            KanR: aminoglycoside phosphotransferase; aph(3')-Ia; confers resistance to kanamycin in bacteria or G418 (Geneticin®) in eukaryotes
   2859..3447    +  rep_origin     ori: high-copy-number ColE1/pMB1/pBR322/pUC origin of replication
>Addgene plasmid #154335 | pJW2086 | addgene full sequence | sequence record 308930 | Addgene NGS Result
GAAGCGGAAGAGCGCCCAATACGCAAACCGCCTCTCCCCGCGCGTTGGCCGATTCATTAATGCAGCTGGC
ACGACAGGTTTCCCGACTGGAAAGCGGGCAGTGAGCGCAACGCAATTAATACGCGTACCGCTAGCCAGGA
AGAGTTTGTAGAAACGCAAAAAGGCCATCCGTCAGGATGGCCTTCTGCTTAGTTTGATGCCTGGCAGTTT
ATGGCGGGCGTCCTGCCCGCCACCCTCCGGGCCGTTGCTTCACAACGTTCAAATCCGCTCCCGGCGGATT
TGTCCTACTCAGGAGAGCGTTCACCGACAAACAACAGATAAAACGAAAGGCCCAGTCTTCCGACTGAGCC
TTTCGTTTTATTTGATGCCTGGCAGTTCCCTACTCTCGCGTTAACGCTAGCATGGATGTTTTCCCAGTCA
CGACGTTGTAAAACGACGGCCAGTCTTAAGCTCGGGCCCCGGTGGCGGTGGATCGGGAGGAGGAGGTTCG
GGTGGCGGAGGCAGTGGAGGTGGCGGAAGTGGCGGCGGTGGTTCAGGAGGAGGCGGATCCATGAGTAAAG
GAGAAGAATTGTTCACTGGAGTTGTCCCAATCCTCGTCGAGCTCGACGGAGACGTCAACGGACACAAGTT
CTCCGTCTCCGGAGAGGGAGAGGGAGACGCCACCTACGGAAAGCTCACCCTCAAGTTCATCTGCACCACC
GGAAAGCTCCCAGTCCCATGGCCAACCCTCGTCACCACCTTCTGCTACGGAGTCCAATGCTTCTCCCGTT
ACCCAGACCACATGAAGCGTCACGACTTCTTCAAGTCCGCCATGCCAGAGGGATACGTCCAAGAGCGTAC
CATCTTCTTCAAGGTAAGTTTAAACATATATATACTAACTACTGATTATTTAAATTTTCAGGACGACGGA
AACTACAAGACCCGTGCCGAGGTCAAGTTCGAGGGAGACACCCTCGTCAACCGTATCGAGCTCAAGGTAA
GTTTAAACAGTTCGGTACTAACTAACCATACATATTTAAATTTTCAGGGAATCGACTTCAAGGAGGACGG
AAACATCCTCGGACACAAGCTCGAGTACAACTACAACTCCCACAACGTCTACATCATGGCCGACAAGCAA
AAGAACGGAATCAAGGTCAACTTCAAGGTAAGTTTAAACATGATTTTACTAACTAACTAATCTGATTTAA
ATTTTCAGATCCGTCACAACATCGAGGACGGATCCGTCCAACTCGCCGACCACTACCAACAAAACACCCC
AATCGGAGACGGACCAGTCCTCCTCCCAGACAACCACTACCTCTCCACCCAATCCGCCCTCTCCAAGGAC
CCAAACGAGAAGCGTGACCACATGGTCCTCCTCGAGTTCGTCACCGCCGCCGGAATCACCCACGGAATGG
ACGAGCTCTACAAGGGCGGCAGCGGAGGAGAGAATCTGTACTTTCAATCCGGATCCGGAGGTGGCGGGAT
GCCTAAAGATCCAGCCAAACCTCCGGCCAAGGCACAAGTTGTGGGATGGCCACCGGTGAGATCATACCGG
AAGAACGTGATGGTTTCCTGCCAAAAATCAAGCGGTGGCCCGGAGGCGGCGGCGTTCGTGAAGGGTGGTG
GCGGTTCTGGCTCAGGATCTGACTACAAAGACCATGACGGTGATTATAAAGATCATGATATCGATTACAA
GGATGACGATGACAAGGGAGCATCGGGAGCCTCAGGAGCATCGTCCGGAGGCGCCATCCAGCTGATATCC
CCTATAGTGAGTCGTATTACATGGTCATAGCTGTTTCCTGGCAGCTCTGGCCCGTGTCTCAAAATCTCTG
ATGTTACATTGCACAAGATAAAAATATATCATCATGAACAATAAAACTGTCTGCTTACATAAACAGTAAT
ACAAGGGGTGTTATGAGCCATATTCAACGGGAAACGTCGAGGCCGCGATTAAATTCCAACATGGATGCTG
ATTTATATGGGTATAAATGGGCTCGCGATAATGTCGGGCAATCAGGTGCGACAATCTATCGCTTGTATGG
GAAGCCCGATGCGCCAGAGTTGTTTCTGAAACATGGCAAAGGTAGCGTTGCCAATGATGTTACAGATGAG
ATGGTCAGACTAAACTGGCTGACGGAATTTATGCCTCTTCCGACCATCAAGCATTTTATCCGTACTCCTG
ATGATGCATGGTTACTCACCACTGCGATCCCCGGAAAAACAGCATTCCAGGTATTAGAAGAATATCCTGA
TTCAGGTGAAAATATTGTTGATGCGCTGGCAGTGTTCCTGCGCCGGTTGCATTCGATTCCTGTTTGTAAT
TGTCCTTTTAACAGCGATCGCGTATTTCGTCTCGCTCAGGCGCAATCACGAATGAATAACGGTTTGGTTG
ATGCGAGTGATTTTGATGACGAGCGTAATGGCTGGCCTGTTGAACAAGTCTGGAAAGAAATGCATAAACT
TTTGCCATTCTCACCGGATTCAGTCGTCACTCATGGTGATTTCTCACTTGATAACCTTATTTTTGACGAG
GGGAAATTAATAGGTTGTATTGATGTTGGACGAGTCGGAATCGCAGACCGATACCAGGATCTTGCCATCC
TATGGAACTGCCTCGGTGAGTTTTCTCCTTCATTACAGAAACGGCTTTTTCAAAAATATGGTATTGATAA
TCCTGATATGAATAAATTGCAGTTTCATTTGATGCTCGATGAGTTTTTCTAATCAGAATTGGTTAATTGG
TTGTAACACTGGCAGAGCATTACGCTGACTTGACGGGACGGCGCAAGCTCATGACCAAAATCCCTTAACG
TGAGTTACGCGTCGTTCCACTGAGCGTCAGACCCCGTAGAAAAGATCAAAGGATCTTCTTGAGATCCTTT
TTTTCTGCGCGTAATCTGCTGCTTGCAAACAAAAAAACCACCGCTACCAGCGGTGGTTTGTTTGCCGGAT
CAAGAGCTACCAACTCTTTTTCCGAAGGTAACTGGCTTCAGCAGAGCGCAGATACCAAATACTGTTCTTC
TAGTGTAGCCGTAGTTAGGCCACCACTTCAAGAACTCTGTAGCACCGCCTACATACCTCGCTCTGCTAAT
CCTGTTACCAGTGGCTGCTGCCAGTGGCGATAAGTCGTGTCTTACCGGGTTGGACTCAAGACGATAGTTA
CCGGATAAGGCGCAGCGGTCGGGCTGAACGGGGGGTTCGTGCACACAGCCCAGCTTGGAGCGAACGACCT
ACACCGAACTGAGATACCTACAGCGTGAGCTATGAGAAAGCGCCACGCTTCCCGAAGGGAGAAAGGCGGA
CAGGTATCCGGTAAGCGGCAGGGTCGGAACAGGAGAGCGCACGAGGGAGCTTCCAGGGGGAAACGCCTGG
TATCTTTATAGTCCTGTCGGGTTTCGCCACCTCTGACTTGAGCGTCGATTTTTGTGATGCTCGTCAGGGG
GGCGGAGCCTATGGAAAAACGCCAGCAACGCGGCCTTTTTACGGTTCCTGGCCTTTTGCTGGCCTTTTGC
TCACATGTTCTTTCCTGCGTTATCCCCTGATTCTGTGGATAACCGTATTACCGCCTTTGAGTGAGCTGAT
ACCGCTCGCCGCAGCCGAACGACCGAGCGCAGCGAGTCAGTGAGCGAG
